Addgene plasmid #238987: pVeBtA2
Purpose: Mammalian expression of bovine arrestin-2 long isoform with Venus N-terminal fusion
Depositing lab: Vsevolod Gurevich. Publication: Role of receptor-attached phosphates in binding of visual and non-visual arrestins to G protein-coupled receptors. Gimenez LE, Kook S, Vishnivetskiy SA, Ahmed MR, Gurevich EV, Gurevich VV. J Biol Chem. 2012 Mar 16;287(12):9028-40. doi: 10.1074/jbc.M111.311803. Epub 2012 Jan 24. PubMed 22275358.
Backbone
  Vector backbone: pcDNA3
  Backbone manufacturer: ThermoFisher
  Backbone size w/o insert (bp): 5400
  Vector type: Mammalian Expression
Growth in bacteria
  Bacterial resistance: Ampicillin, 100 μg/mL
  Growth temperature: 37°C
  Growth strain: DH5alpha
  Copy number: High Copy
Gene/Insert
  Gene/Insert name: arrestin-2 long
  Species: B. taurus (bovine)
  Insert size (bp): 2000
  Mutation: none
  Entrez Gene: ARRB2
  Promoter: CMV
  Tag / fusion protein: Venus (N terminal on insert)
  Cloning method: Restriction Enzyme; 5′ cloning site Eco RI (unknown if destroyed); 3′ cloning site Hind III (unknown if destroyed)
Terms and licenses: Academic/Nonprofit Terms; Industry Terms: Not Available to Industry
How to cite: pVeBtA2 was a gift from Vsevolod Gurevich (Addgene plasmid # 238987 ; http://n2t.net/addgene:238987 ; RRID:Addgene_238987)
