[The description below was written by a language model from this plasmid's Addgene catalogue record and pLannotate feature annotations shown in this document.]
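Description:
pVeBtA2 is a mammalian expression plasmid built on the pcDNA3 backbone that drives production of the long isoform of bovine arrestin-2 fused at its N terminus to the yellow fluorescent protein Venus. In the sequenced 7.5 kb record, the human CMV immediate-early enhancer and promoter sit upstream of an mVenus coding sequence followed, after a short linker region, by the arrestin open reading frame, with the bovine growth hormone polyadenylation signal terminating the transcript. T7 and SP6 phage promoters flank the insert, as is standard for pcDNA3, and can serve for in vitro transcription or as sequencing primer sites. The insert was placed by restriction cloning between EcoRI and HindIII sites and carries no recorded mutations.

One inconsistency is worth noting. The catalogue links the insert to the ARRB2 gene entry, whereas the feature annotation matches the coding sequence to bovine ARRB1. Arrestin-2 is the systematic name for β-arrestin-1, the ARRB1 product, so the annotation agrees with the insert name and the gene link appears to be the odd one out.

The plasmid is propagated in E. coli at high copy from a ColE1/pUC-type origin under ampicillin selection (AmpR with its own promoter). An f1 origin is also present. An SV40 early promoter drives a neomycin phosphotransferase cassette ending in an SV40 poly(A) signal, which would permit G418 selection of stably transfected mammalian cells. The short HIV LTR, ble, lacI and bom hits are fragmentary matches rather than functional units. The fluorescent fusion suits work on non-visual arrestin binding to G protein-coupled receptors in cells, the subject of the associated publication, for example by imaging or as an energy-transfer partner, though the record does not specify the assay.
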