Features (pLannotate 1.2.2; 22 found; start..end, strand, type, name):
     28..80      -  misc_feature   bom (fragment): basis of mobility region from pBR322
    235..614     +  enhancer       CMV enhancer: human cytomegalovirus immediate early enhancer
    615..818     +  promoter       CMV promoter: human cytomegalovirus (CMV) immediate early promoter
    814..847     +  LTR            5' LTR (truncated) (fragment): truncated 5' long terminal repeat (LTR) from HIV-1
    863..881     +  promoter       T7 promoter: promoter for bacteriophage T7 RNA polymerase
    916..1632    +  CDS            mVenus: mVenus is a basic (constitutively fluorescent) yellow fluorescent protein published in 2006, derived from Aequorea victoria. It is reported to be a rapidly-maturing monomer with moderate acid sensitivity.
   1666..2919    +  CDS            ARRB1: ARRB1_BOVIN - Experimental evidence at protein level: Swiss-Prot protein existence level 1. Functions in regulating agonist-mediated G-protein coupled receptor (GPCR) signaling by mediating both receptor desensitization and resensitization processes. During homologous desensitization, beta- arrestins bind to the GPRK-phosphorylated receptor and sterically preclude its coupling to the cognate G-protein; the binding appears to require additional receptor determinants exposed only in the active receptor conformation. The beta-arrestins target many receptors for internalization by acting as endocy
   3024..3042    -  promoter       SP6 promoter: promoter for bacteriophage SP6 RNA polymerase
   3068..3292    +  polyA_signal   bGH poly(A) signal: bovine growth hormone polyadenylation signal
   3296..3317    +  promoter       SV40 promoter (fragment): SV40 enhancer and early promoter
   3338..3766    +  rep_origin     f1 ori (sequence partly withheld): f1 bacteriophage origin of replication; arrow indicates direction of (+) strand synthesis
   3780..4109    +  promoter       SV40 promoter: SV40 enhancer and early promoter
   4176..4967    +  CDS            neo: KKA2_KLEPN - Also known as kan, nptII. Experimental evidence at protein level: Swiss-Prot protein existence level 1. Resistance to kanamycin, neomycin, paromomycin, ribostamycin, butirosin and gentamicin B. From Klebsiella pneumoniae.
   4991..5149    +  CDS            ble (fragment): BLE_KLEPN - Experimental evidence at protein level: Swiss-Prot protein existence level 1. Binding protein with a strong affinity to the bleomycin family of antibiotics. Binds to CL990; an antimitotic-antibiotic compound. From Klebsiella pneumoniae.
   5144..5265    +  polyA_signal   SV40 poly(A) signal: SV40 polyadenylation signal
   5338..5354    -  protein_bind   lac operator: The lac repressor binds to the lac operator to inhibit transcription in E. coli. This inhibition can be relieved by adding lactose or isopropyl-β-D-thiogalactopyranoside (IPTG). lac repressor encoded by lacI
   5362..5392    -  promoter       lac promoter: promoter for the E. coli lac operon
   5407..5428    -  protein_bind   CAP binding site: CAP binding activates transcription in the presence of cAMP. E. coli catabolite activator protein
   5441..5533    -  CDS            lacI (fragment): lac repressor; lacI; The lac repressor binds to the lac operator to inhibit transcription in E. coli. This inhibition can be relieved by adding lactose or isopropyl-β-D-thiogalactopyranoside (IPTG).
   5716..6304    -  rep_origin     ori: high-copy-number ColE1/pMB1/pBR322/pUC origin of replication
   6475..7335    -  CDS            AmpR: β-lactamase; bla; confers resistance to ampicillin, carbenicillin, and related antibiotics
   7336..7440    -  promoter       AmpR promoter: bla
>Addgene plasmid #238987 | pVeBtA2 | addgene full sequence | sequence record 473909 | Addgene NGS Result
GACGGATCGGGAGATCTCCCGATCCCCTATGGTGCACTCTCAGTACAATCTGCTCTGATGCCGCATAGTT
AAGCCAGTATCTGCTCCCTGCTTGTGTGTTGGAGGTCGCTGAGTAGTGCGCGAGCAAAATTTAAGCTACA
ACAAGGCAAGGCTTGACCGACAATTGCATGAAGAATCTGCTTAGGGTTAGGCGTTTTGCGCTGCTTCGCG
ATGTACGGGCCAGATATACGCGTTGACATTGATTATTGACTAGTTATTAATAGTAATCAATTACGGGGTC
ATTAGTTCATAGCCCATATATGGAGTTCCGCGTTACATAACTTACGGTAAATGGCCCGCCTGGCTGACCG
CCCAACGACCCCCGCCCATTGACGTCAATAATGACGTATGTTCCCATAGTAACGCCAATAGGGACTTTCC
ATTGACGTCAATGGGTGGAGTATTTACGGTAAACTGCCCACTTGGCAGTACATCAAGTGTATCATATGCC
AAGTACGCCCCCTATTGACGTCAATGACGGTAAATGGCCCGCCTGGCATTATGCCCAGTACATGACCTTA
TGGGACTTTCCTACTTGGCAGTACATCTACGTATTAGTCATCGCTATTACCATGGTGATGCGGTTTTGGC
AGTACATCAATGGGCGTGGATAGCGGTTTGACTCACGGGGATTTCCAAGTCTCCACCCCATTGACGTCAA
TGGGAGTTTGTTTTGGCACCAAAATCAACGGGACTTTCCAAAATGTCGTAACAACTCCGCCCCATTGACG
CAAATGGGCGGTAGGCGTGTACGGTGGGAGGTCTATATAAGCAGAGCTCTCTGGCTAACTAGAGAACCCA
CTGCTTACTGGCTTATCGAAATTAATACGACTCACTATAGGGAGACCCAAGCTGGAATTCGCGATCGCGG
CCACGATGGTGAGCAAGGGCGAGGAGCTGTTCACCGGGGTGGTGCCCATCCTGGTCGAGCTGGACGGCGA
CGTAAACGGCCACAAGTTCAGCGTGTCCGGCGAGGGCGAGGGCGATGCCACCTACGGCAAGCTGACCCTG
AAGCTGATCTGCACCACCGGCAAGCTGCCCGTGCCCTGGCCCACCCTCGTGACCACCCTGGGCTACGGCC
TGCAGTGCTTCGCCCGCTACCCCGACCACATGAAGCAGCACGACTTCTTCAAGTCCGCCATGCCCGAAGG
CTACGTCCAGGAGCGCACCATCTTCTTCAAGGACGACGGCAACTACAAGACCCGCGCCGAGGTGAAGTTC
GAGGGCGACACCCTGGTGAACCGCATCGAGCTGAAGGGCATCGACTTCAAGGAGGACGGCAACATCCTGG
GGCACAAGCTGGAGTACAACTACAACAGCCACAACGTCTATATCACCGCCGACAAGCAGAAGAACGGCAT
CAAGGCCAACTTCAAGATCCGCCACAACATCGAGGACGGCGGCGTGCAGCTCGCCGACCACTACCAGCAG
AACACCCCCATCGGCGACGGCCCCGTGCTGCTGCCCGACAACCACTACCTGAGCTACCAGTCCAAACTGA
GCAAAGACCCCAACGAGAAGCGCGATCACATGGTCCTGCTGGAGTTCGTGACCGCCGCCGGGATCACTCT
CGGCATGGACGAGCTGTACAAGTCCGGACTTAAGTCTCGGCGAGCGCTCGACTCCATGGGCGACAAAGGG
ACGCGGGTGTTCAAGAAGGCGAGCCCCAATGGAAAGCTCACCGTCTACCTAGGAAAGCGGGACTTTGTGG
ACCACATCGACCTCGTGGAGCCCGTGGATGGAGTGGTTCTTGTGGATCCGGAGTATCTCAAGGAGAGGAG
AGTCTATGTGACGCTCACGTGCGCCTTCCGCTACGGACGGGAGGACCTGGACGTCCTGGGCCTGACCTTT
CGCAAGGACCTGTTTGTGGCCAACGTGCAGTCTTTCCCGCCGGCCCCTGAGGACAAGAAGCCCCTGACGC
GTCTGCAGGAGCGCCTCATCAAGAAGCTGGGCGAGCATGCCTACCCTTTCACCTTTGAGATCCCTCCGAA
CCTGCCATGCTCTGTGACTTTGCAGCCGGGACCTGAAGATACAGGGAAGGCTTGCGGTGTCGACTACGAA
GTGAAAGCCTTCTGTGCGGAGAACCTGGAGGAGAAGATCCACAAGCGGAACTCCGTACGCCTGGTCATCC
GGAAGGTTCAGTATGCCCCAGAGAGGCCCGGGCCCCAGCCCACGGCCGAGACCACCAGGCAGTTCCTCAT
GTCAGACAAGCCCTTGCATCTGGAGGCCTCCCTGGACAAGGAGATCTACTACCACGGAGAACCCATCAGT
GTCAACGTCCATGTCACCAACAACACCAACAAGACGGTGAAGAAGATCAAGATCTCGGTGCGCCAGTATG
CAGACATCTGTCTGTTCAACACAGCCCAGTACAAGTGCCCTGTGGCCATGGAAGAGGCTGATGACACAGT
GGCACCCAGCTCTACGTTCTGCAAGGTCTACACGCTGACCCCCTTCCTGGCCAACAATCGAGAGAAGCGG
GGCCTCGCTCTAGACGGGAAGCTCAAACACGAGGACACGAACCTGGCCTCGAGCACCCTGTTGAGGGAAG
GAGCCAACCGGGAAATCCTGGGCATCATTGTTTCCTACAAAGTGAAAGTGAAGCTGGTGGTGTCTCGTGG
CGGCCTGTTGGGAGATCTTGCATCCAGTGATGTGGCCGTGGAACTGCCTTTCACCCTAATGCACCCCAAG
CCCAAAGAGGAACCCCCACACCGGGAAGTTCCAGAGCACGAGACGCCGGTAGATACCAATCTCATAGAAC
TTGACACCAACGATGACGACATTGTGTTCGAAGACTTTGCCCGCCAGAGACTAAAAGGCATGAAGGATGA
CAAGGAGGAAGAGGAGGATGGTACCGGCTCTCCGCGGCTCAACGACAGAATCGATTAGCGGCCGCTGCCC
TCCCTCCGGGCAGCTCCAGGTCCACTCTCATGCACTAGGATGCTTGTTCGTCTTCTTCCTGTCCTGGCTA
AGCTTGGCCCTATTCTATAGTGTCACCTAAATGCTAGAGCTCGCTGATCAGCCTCGACTGTGCCTTCTAG
TTGCCAGCCATCTGTTGTTTGCCCCTCCCCCGTGCCTTCCTTGACCCTGGAAGGTGCCACTCCCACTGTC
CTTTCCTAATAAAATGAGGAAATTGCATCGCATTGTCTGAGTAGGTGTCATTCTATTCTGGGGGGTGGGG
TGGGGCAGGACAGCAAGGGGGAGGATTGGGAAGACAATAGCAGGCATGCTGGGGATGCGGTGGGCTCTAT
GGCTTCTGAGGCGGAAAGAACCAGCTGGGGCTCTAGGGGGTATCCCC
[124 nt withheld, positions 3338-3461]
C
[91 nt withheld, positions 3463-3553]
A
[49 nt withheld, positions 3555-3603]
CCTTTGACGTTGGAGTCCACGTTCTTT
[37 nt withheld, positions 3631-3667]
ACCCTATCTCGGTCTATTCTTTTGATTTATAAGGGATTTTGCCGATTTCGGCCTATTGGTTAAAAAATGA
GCTGATTTAACAAAAATTTAACGCGAATTAATTCTGTGGAATGTGTGTCAGTTAGGGTGTGGAAAGTCCC
CAGGCTCCCCAGCAGGCAGAAGTATGCAAAGCATGCATCTCAATTAGTCAGCAACCAGGTGTGGAAAGTC
CCCAGGCTCCCCAGCAGGCAGAAGTATGCAAAGCATGCATCTCAATTAGTCAGCAACCATAGTCCCGCCC
CTAACTCCGCCCATCCCGCCCCTAACTCCGCCCAGTTCCGCCCATTCTCCGCCCCATGGCTGACTAATTT
TTTTTATTTATGCAGAGGCCGAGGCCGCCTCTGCCTCTGAGCTATTCCAGAAGTAGTGAGGAGGCTTTTT
TGGAGGCCTAGGCTTTTGCAAAAAGCTCCCGGGAGCTTGTATATCCATTTTCGGATCTGATCAAGAGACA
GGATGAGGATCGTTTCGCATGATTGAACAAGATGGATTGCACGCAGGTTCTCCGGCCGCTTGGGTGGAGA
GGCTATTCGGCTATGACTGGGCACAACAGACAATCGGCTGCTCTGATGCCGCCGTGTTCCGGCTGTCAGC
GCAGGGGCGCCCGGTTCTTTTTGTCAAGACCGACCTGTCCGGTGCCCTGAATGAACTGCAGGACGAGGCA
GCGCGGCTATCGTGGCTGGCCACGACGGGCGTTCCTTGCGCAGCTGTGCTCGACGTTGTCACTGAAGCGG
GAAGGGACTGGCTGCTATTGGGCGAAGTGCCGGGGCAGGATCTCCTGTCATCTCACCTTGCTCCTGCCGA
GAAAGTATCCATCATGGCTGATGCAATGCGGCGGCTGCATACGCTTGATCCGGCTACCTGCCCATTCGAC
CACCAAGCGAAACATCGCATCGAGCGAGCACGTACTCGGATGGAAGCCGGTCTTGTCGATCAGGATGATC
TGGACGAAGAGCATCAGGGGCTCGCGCCAGCCGAACTGTTCGCCAGGCTCAAGGCGCGCATGCCCGACGG
CGAGGATCTCGTCGTGACCCATGGCGATGCCTGCTTGCCGAATATCATGGTGGAAAATGGCCGCTTTTCT
GGATTCATCGACTGTGGCCGGCTGGGTGTGGCGGACCGCTATCAGGACATAGCGTTGGCTACCCGTGATA
TTGCTGAAGAGCTTGGCGGCGAATGGGCTGACCGCTTCCTCGTGCTTTACGGTATCGCCGCTCCCGATTC
GCAGCGCATCGCCTTCTATCGCCTTCTTGACGAGTTCTTCTGAGCGGGACTCTGGGGTTCGAAATGACCG
ACCAAGCGACGCCCAACCTGCCATCACGAGATTTCGATTCCACCGCCGCCTTCTATGAAAGGTTGGGCTT
CGGAATCGTTTTCCGGGACGCCGGCTGGATGATCCTCCAGCGCGGGGATCTCATGCTGGAGTTCTTCGCC
CACCCCAACTTGTTTATTGCAGCTTATAATGGTTACAAATAAAGCAATAGCATCACAAATTTCACAAATA
AAGCATTTTTTTCACTGCATTCTAGTTGTGGTTTGTCCAAACTCATCAATGTATCTTATCATGTCTGTAT
ACCGTCGACCTCTAGCTAGAGCTTGGCGTAATCATGGTCATAGCTGTTTCCTGTGTGAAATTGTTATCCG
CTCACAATTCCACACAACATACGAGCCGGAAGCATAAAGTGTAAAGCCTGGGGTGCCTAATGAGTGAGCT
AACTCACATTAATTGCGTTGCGCTCACTGCCCGCTTTCCAGTCGGGAAACCTGTCGTGCCAGCTGCATTA
ATGAATCGGCCAACGCGCGGGGAGAGGCGGTTTGCGTATTGGGCGCTCTTCCGCTTCCTCGCTCACTGAC
TCGCTGCGCTCGGTCGTTCGGCTGCGGCGAGCGGTATCAGCTCACTCAAAGGCGGTAATACGGTTATCCA
CAGAATCAGGGGATAACGCAGGAAAGAACATGTGAGCAAAAGGCCAGCAAAAGGCCAGGAACCGTAAAAA
GGCCGCGTTGCTGGCGTTTTTCCATAGGCTCCGCCCCCCTGACGAGCATCACAAAAATCGACGCTCAAGT
CAGAGGTGGCGAAACCCGACAGGACTATAAAGATACCAGGCGTTTCCCCCTGGAAGCTCCCTCGTGCGCT
CTCCTGTTCCGACCCTGCCGCTTACCGGATACCTGTCCGCCTTTCTCCCTTCGGGAAGCGTGGCGCTTTC
TCATAGCTCACGCTGTAGGTATCTCAGTTCGGTGTAGGTCGTTCGCTCCAAGCTGGGCTGTGTGCACGAA
CCCCCCGTTCAGCCCGACCGCTGCGCCTTATCCGGTAACTATCGTCTTGAGTCCAACCCGGTAAGACACG
ACTTATCGCCACTGGCAGCAGCCACTGGTAACAGGATTAGCAGAGCGAGGTATGTAGGCGGTGCTACAGA
GTTCTTGAAGTGGTGGCCTAACTACGGCTACACTAGAAGAACAGTATTTGGTATCTGCGCTCTGCTGAAG
CCAGTTACCTTCGGAAAAAGAGTTGGTAGCTCTTGATCCGGCAAACAAACCACCGCTGGTAGCGGTGGTT
TTTTTGTTTGCAAGCAGCAGATTACGCGCAGAAAAAAAGGATCTCAAGAAGATCCTTTGATCTTTTCTAC
GGGGTCTGACGCTCAGTGGAACGAAAACTCACGTTAAGGGATTTTGGTCATGAGATTATCAAAAAGGATC
TTCACCTAGATCCTTTTAAATTAAAAATGAAGTTTTAAATCAATCTAAAGTATATATGAGTAAACTTGGT
CTGACAGTTACCAATGCTTAATCAGTGAGGCACCTATCTCAGCGATCTGTCTATTTCGTTCATCCATAGT
TGCCTGACTCCCCGTCGTGTAGATAACTACGATACGGGAGGGCTTACCATCTGGCCCCAGTGCTGCAATG
ATACCGCGAGACCCACGCTCACCGGCTCCAGATTTATCAGCAATAAACCAGCCAGCCGGAAGGGCCGAGC
GCAGAAGTGGTCCTGCAACTTTATCCGCCTCCATCCAGTCTATTAATTGTTGCCGGGAAGCTAGAGTAAG
TAGTTCGCCAGTTAATAGTTTGCGCAACGTTGTTGCCATTGCTACAGGCATCGTGGTGTCACGCTCGTCG
TTTGGTATGGCTTCATTCAGCTCCGGTTCCCAACGATCAAGGCGAGTTACATGATCCCCCATGTTGTGCA
AAAAAGCGGTTAGCTCCTTCGGTCCTCCGATCGTTGTCAGAAGTAAGTTGGCCGCAGTGTTATCACTCAT
GGTTATGGCAGCACTGCATAATTCTCTTACTGTCATGCCATCCGTAAGATGCTTTTCTGTGACTGGTGAG
TACTCAACCAAGTCATTCTGAGAATAGTGTATGCGGCGACCGAGTTGCTCTTGCCCGGCGTCAATACGGG
ATAATACCGCGCCACATAGCAGAACTTTAAAAGTGCTCATCATTGGAAAACGTTCTTCGGGGCGAAAACT
CTCAAGGATCTTACCGCTGTTGAGATCCAGTTCGATGTAACCCACTCGTGCACCCAACTGATCTTCAGCA
TCTTTTACTTTCACCAGCGTTTCTGGGTGAGCAAAAACAGGAAGGCAAAATGCCGCAAAAAAGGGAATAA
GGGCGACACGGAAATGTTGAATACTCATACTCTTCCTTTTTCAATATTATTGAAGCATTTATCAGGGTTA
TTGTCTCATGAGCGGATACATATTTGAATGTATTTAGAAAAATAAACAAATAGGGGTTCCGCGCACATTT
CCCCGAAAAGTGCCACCTGACGTC
